>Addgene plasmid #234049 | Aga2p-TEVcs-LaccID-myc_pCTCON2 | addgene full sequence | sequence record 465771 | Addgene NGS Result
GACGAAAGGGCCTCGTGATACGCCTATTTTTATAGGTTAATGTCATGATAATAATGGTTTCTTAGACGGA
TCGCTTGCCTGTAACTTACACGCGCCTCGTATCTTTTAATGATGGAATAATTTGGGAATTTACTCTGTGT
TTATTTATTTTTATGTTTTGTATTTGGATTTTAGAAAGTAAATAAAGAAGGTAGAAGAGTTACGGAATGA
AGAAAAAAAAATAAACAAAGGTTTAAAAAATTTCAACAAAAAGCGTACTTTACATATATATTTATTAGAC
AAGAAAAGCAGATTAAATAGATATACATTCGATTAACGATAAGTAAAATGTAAAATCACAGGATTTTCGT
GTGTGGTCTTCTACACAGACAAGATGAAACAATTCGGCATTAATACCTGAGAGCAGGAAGAGCAAGATAA
AAGGTAGTATTTGTTGGCGATCCCCCTAGAGTCTTTTACATCTTCGGAAAACAAAAACTATTTTTTCTTT
AATTTCTTTTTTTACTTTCTATTTTTAATTTATATATTTATATTAAAAAATTTAAATTATAATTATTTTT
ATAGCACGTGATGAAAAGGACCCAGGTGGCACTTTTCGGGGAAATGTGCGCGGAACCCCTATTTGTTTAT
TTTTCTAAATACATTCAAATATGTATCCGCTCATGAGACAATAACCCTGATAAATGCTTCAATAATATTG
AAAAAGGAAGAGTATGAGTATTCAACATTTCCGTGTCGCCCTTATTCCCTTTTTTGCGGCATTTTGCCTT
CCTGTTTTTGCTCACCCAGAAACGCTGGTGAAAGTAAAAGATGCTGAAGATCAGTTGGGTGCACGAGTGG
GTTACATCGAACTGGATCTCAACAGCGGTAAGATCCTTGAGAGTTTTCGCCCCGAAGAACGTTTTCCAAT
GATGAGCACTTTTAAAGTTCTGCTATGTGGCGCGGTATTATCCCGTATTGACGCCGGGCAAGAGCAACTC
GGTCGCCGCATACACTATTCTCAGAATGACTTGGTTGAGTACTCACCAGTCACAGAAAAGCATCTTACGG
ATGGCATGACAGTAAGAGAATTATGCAGTGCTGCCATAACCATGAGTGATAACACTGCGGCCAACTTACT
TCTGACAACGATCGGAGGACCGAAGGAGCTAACCGCTTTTTTGCACAACATGGGGGATCATGTAACTCGC
CTTGATCGTTGGGAACCGGAGCTGAATGAAGCCATACCAAACGACGAGCGTGACACCACGATGCCTGTAG
CAATGGCAACAACGTTGCGCAAACTATTAACTGGCGAACTACTTACTCTAGCTTCCCGGCAACAATTAAT
AGACTGGATGGAGGCGGATAAAGTTGCAGGACCACTTCTGCGCTCGGCCCTTCCGGCTGGCTGGTTTATT
GCTGATAAATCTGGAGCCGGTGAGCGTGGGTCTCGCGGTATCATTGCAGCACTGGGGCCAGATGGTAAGC
CCTCCCGTATCGTAGTTATCTACACGACGGGGAGTCAGGCAACTATGGATGAACGAAATAGACAGATCGC
TGAGATAGGTGCCTCACTGATTAAGCATTGGTAACTGTCAGACCAAGTTTACTCATATATACTTTAGATT
GATTTAAAACTTCATTTTTAATTTAAAAGGATCTAGGTGAAGATCCTTTTTGATAATCTCATGACCAAAA
TCCCTTAACGTGAGTTTTCGTTCCACTGAGCGTCAGACCCCGTAGAAAAGATCAAAGGATCTTCTTGAGA
TCCTTTTTTTCTGCGCGTAATCTGCTGCTTGCAAACAAAAAAACCACCGCTACCAGCGGTGGTTTGTTTG
CCGGATCAAGAGCTACCAACTCTTTTTCCGAAGGTAACTGGCTTCAGCAGAGCGCAGATACCAAATACTG
TTCTTCTAGTGTAGCCGTAGTTAGGCCACCACTTCAAGAACTCTGTAGCACCGCCTACATACCTCGCTCT
GCTAATCCTGTTACCAGTGGCTGCTGCCAGTGGCGATAAGTCGTGTCTTACCGGGTTGGACTCAAGACGA
TAGTTACCGGATAAGGCGCAGCGGTCGGGCTGAACGGGGGGTTCGTGCACACAGCCCAGCTTGGAGCGAA
CGACCTACACCGAACTGAGATACCTACAGCGTGAGCTATGAGAAAGCGCCACGCTTCCCGAAGGGAGAAA
GGCGGACAGGTATCCGGTAAGCGGCAGGGTCGGAACAGGAGAGCGCACGAGGGAGCTTCCAGGGGGAAAC
GCCTGGTATCTTTATAGTCCTGTCGGGTTTCGCCACCTCTGACTTGAGCGTCGATTTTTGTGATGCTCGT
CAGGGGGGCGGAGCCTATGGAAAAACGCCAGCAACGCGGCCTTTTTACGGTTCCTGGCCTTTTGCTGGCC
TTTTGCTCACATGTTCTTTCCTGCGTTATCCCCTGATTCTGTGGATAACCGTATTACCGCCTTTGAGTGA
GCTGATACCGCTCGCCGCAGCCGAACGACCGAGCGCAGCGAGTCAGTGAGCGAGGAAGCGGAAGAGCGCC
CAATACGCAAACCGCCTCTCCCCGCGCGTTGGCCGATTCATTAATGCAGCTGGCACGACAGGTTTCCCGA
CTGGAAAGCGGGCAGTGAGCGCAACGCAATTAATGTGAGTTAGCTCACTCATTAGGCACCCCAGGCTTTA
CACTTTATGCTTCCGGCTCGTATGTTGTGTGGAATTGTGAGCGGATAACAATTTCACACAGGAAACAGCT
ATGACCATGATTACGCCAAGCTCGAAATTAACCCTCACTAAAGGGAACAAAAGCTGGTACCAATTCCTTG
AATTTTCAAAAATTCTTACTTTTTTTTTGGATGGACGCAAAGAAGTTTAATAATCATATTACATGGCATT
ACCACCATATACATATCCATATCTAATCTTACTTATATGTTGTGGAAATGTAAAGAGCCCCATTATCTTA
GCCTAAAAAAACCTTCTCTTTGGAACTTTCAGTAATACGCTTAACTGCTCATTGCTATATTGAAGTACGG
ATTAGAAGCCGCCGAGCGGGTGACAGCCCTCCGAAGGAAGACTCTCCTCCGTGCGTCCTCGTCTTCACCG
GTCGCGTTCCTGAAACGCAGATGTGCCTCGCGCCGCACTGCTCCGAACAATAAAGATTCTACAATACTAG
CTTTTATGGTTATGAAGAGGAAAAATTGGCAGTAACCTGGCCCCACAAACCTTCAAATGAACGAATCAAA
TTAACAACCATAGGATGATAATGCGATTAGTTTTTTAGCCTTATTTCTGGGGTAATTAATCAGCGAAGCG
ATGATTTTTGATCTATTAACAGATATATAAATGCAAAAACTGCATAACCACTTTAACTAATACTTTCAAC
ATTTTCGGTTTGTATTACTTCTTATTCAAATGTAATAAAAGATCAACAAAAAATTGTTAATATACCTCTA
TACTTTAACGTCAAGGAGAAAAAACCCCGGATCGAATTCCCTACTTCATACATTTTCAATTAAGATGCAG
TTACTTCGCTGTTTTTCAATATTTTCTGTTATTGCTTCAGTTTTAGCACAGGAACTGACAACTATATGCG
AGCAAATCCCCTCACCAACTTTAGAATCGACGCCGTACTCTTTGTCAACGACTACTATTTTGGCCAACGG
GAAGGCAATGCAAGGAGTTTTTGAATATTACAAATCAGTAACGTTTGTCAGTAATTGCGGTTCTCACCCC
TCAACAACTAGCAAAGGCAGCCCCATAAACACACAGTATGTTTTTAAGGACAATAGCTCGACGATTGAAG
GTAGATACCCATACGACGTTCCAGACTACGCTGGCAAGCCCATCCCCAACCCCCTGCTGGGCCTGGACAG
CACCGAGAACTTGTACTTTCAATCTCTGCAGGCTAGTGGTGGAGGAGGCTCTGGTGGAGGCGGTAGCGGA
GGCGGAGGGTCGGCTAGCCATATGGCGATAGGACCTGTGGCAGACCTTCACATCGCCAATGCAGACATCA
GCCCGGATGGGTTCACTCGTTCCGCTGTGCTAGCGGGTGGAACATTTCCCGGTCCCTTAATAACGGGTAA
TAAAGGAGATAATTTCCGGATAAACGTCATCAACCAGCTTACGGACACGACTATGTTGAGGTCAACCAGT
ATACATTGGCACGGATTCTTTCAACACGGGACAAGTTGGGCTGACGGCCCCGCTTTCGTCACTCAGTGCC
CCATCGCACCGGGTAACAGTTTTCTTTACAACTTCACTGTCCCGGATCAAGCGGGCACGTTCTGGTATCA
TAGTCACCTAAGTACCCAGTATTGTGACGGACTTAGTGGTCCGTTTGTAGTTTACGACCCCAACGATCCC
CATCGTAGCTTATACGATGTGGATGATGAAAGCACTGTAATTACTCTTGCGGACTGGTACCACACCCCGG
CTCCCCAGTTGGCCGCTGCGCCGCCCGTCCCAGATAGCACCCTAATAAACGGGAAAGGAAGGTATGCCGG
AGGCCCAACGTCCCCGTTAGCCGTGATAAACGTAGAGCAGGGAAAAAGATATAGGTTTCGTCTTATATCT
ATTTCCTGTGATCCGAATTTTACATTTAGCATTGATGGCCATAATATGACTATCATTGAAGCTGATGGGG
TGAACACGCAACCACTGACCGTGGACTCTATCCAGATTTTCGCTGGCCAAAGATATTCCTTCGTCCTGAA
TGCGAACCAGCCTGTTGGTAACTATTGGATAAGAGCGAATCCAAATATAGGAACGACAGGATTCGCAGGT
GGTATTAATAGTGCGATCCTACGTTATGTAGGAGCTCCAGAAGCAGACCCTACAACGACCCAAACAACAT
CCACAAATCCAGTGAACGAAACAAACCTACACCCCTTGGAGAACCCCGGAGCCCCGGGGAATCCGACTCC
GGGTGGTGCTGATGTGAACATCAACCTTAACATCGGATTCTCCTCAACGGGACAATTCACCATAAACGGT
GTTTCCTTCATACCACCCACCGTTCCCGTCTTGTTGCAAATCCTGTCCGGGGCGCGTACGGCACAAGATC
TGCTTCCTAGCGGCTCTGTTTATACATTACCGCCGAACAAAGTCATAGAAATTAGTATGCCAGGCGGCGC
TAGCGCAGCCGGGGGGCCTCACCCGTTCCATTTGCACGGCCACACTTTTGATGTGGTACGTTCAGCGGGA
TCATCAACTTACAACTACGTGAATCCAGTCAGAAGAGATGTCGTCTCCATTGGAACGGCGGGAGATAACG
TGACAATTAGGTTCACTACGGACAACCCGGGTCCATGGTTCCTACATTGTCATATCGACTGGCATCTTGA
GGCCGGTTTAGCCGTCGTATTCGCTGAAGACACACCTGATATCGCAAGCGCTAATCCCGTTCCGGCTGCG
TGGGACGACCTATGCCCTATTTATGATGCGTTAAGCCCCGACGATCAAGGATCCGAACAAAAGCTTATTT
CTGAAGAGGACTTGTAATAGCTCGAGATCTGATAACAACAGTGTAGATGTAACAAAATCGACTTTGTTCC
CACTGTACTTTTAGCTCGTACAAAATACAATATACTTTTCATTTCTCCGTAAACAACATGTTTTCCCATG
TAATATCCTTTTCTATTTTTCGTTCCGTTACCAACTTTACACATACTTTATATAGCTATTCACTTCTATA
CACTAAAAAACTAAGACAATTTTAATTTTGCTGCCTGCCATATTTCAATTTGTTATAAATTCCTATAATT
TATCCTATTAGTAGCTAAAAAAAGATGAATGTGAATCGAATCCTAAGAGAATTGAGCTCCAATTCGCCCT
ATAGTGAGTCGTATTACAATTCACTGGCCGTCGTTTTACAACGTCGTGACTGGGAAAACCCTGGCGTTAC
CCAACTTAATCGCCTTGCAGCACATCCCCCTTTCGCCAGCTGGCGTAATAGCGAAGAGGCCCGCACCGAT
CGCCTTTCCCAACAGTTGCGCAGCCTGAATGGCGAATGG
[124 nt withheld, positions 5990-6113]
C
[91 nt withheld, positions 6115-6205]
A
[49 nt withheld, positions 6207-6255]
CCTTTGACGTTGGAGTCCACGTTCTTT
[37 nt withheld, positions 6283-6319]
ACCCTATCTCGGTCTATTCTTTTGATTTATAAGGGATTTTGCCGATTTCGGCCTATTGGTTAAAAAATGA
GCTGATTTAACAAAAATTTAACGCGAATTTTAACAAAATATTAACGCTTACAATTTCCTGATGCGGTATT
TTCTCCTTACGCATCTGTGCGGTATTTCACACCGCATAGATCGGCAAGTGCACAAACAATACTTAAATAA
ATACTACTCAGTAATAACCTATTTCTTAGCATTTTTGACGAAATTTGCTATTTTGTTAGAGTCTTTTACA
CCATTTGTCTCCACACCTCCGCTTACATCAACACCAATAACGCCATTTAATCTAAGCGCATCACCAACAT
TTTCTGGCGTCAGTCCACCAGCTAACATAAAATGTAAGCTTTCGGGGCTCTCTTGCCTTCCAACCCAGTC
AGAAATCGAGTTCCAATCCAAAAGTTCACCTGTCCCACCTGCTTCTGAATCAAACAAGGGAATAAACGAA
TGAGGTTTCTGTGAAGCTGCACTGAGTAGTATGTTGCAGTCTTTTGGAAATACGAGTCTTTTAATAACTG
GCAAACCGAGGAACTCTTGGTATTCTTGCCACGACTCATCTCCATGCAGTTGGACGATATCAATGCCGTA
ATCATTGACCAGAGCCAAAACATCCTCCTTAGGTTGATTACGAAACACGCCAACCAAGTATTTCGGAGTG
CCTGAACTATTTTTATATGCTTTTACAAGACTTGAAATTTTCCTTGCAATAACCGGGTCAATTGTTCTCT
TTCTATTGGGCACACATATAATACCCAGCAAGTCAGCATCGGAATCTAGAGCACATTCTGCGGCCTCTGT
GCTCTGCAAGCCGCAAACTTTCACCAATGGACCAGAACTACCTGTGAAATTAATAACAGACATACTCCAA
GCTGCCTTTGTGTGCTTAATCACGTATACTCACGTGCTCAATAGTCACCAATGCCCTCCCTCTTGGCCCT
CTCCTTTTCTTTTTTCGACCGAATTAATTCTTAATCGGCAAAAAAAGAAAAGCTCCGGATCAAGATTGTA
CGTAAGGTGACAAGCTATTTTTCAATAAAGAATATCTTCCACTACTGCCATCTGGCGTCATAACTGCAAA
GTACACATATATTACGATGCTGTTCTATTAAATGCTTCCTATATTATATATATAGTAATGTCGTGATCTA
TGGTGCACTCTCAGTACAATCTGCTCTGATGCCGCATAGTTAAGCCAGCCCCGACACCCGCCAACACCCG
CTGACGCGCCCTGACGGGCTTGTCTGCTCCCGGCATCCGCTTACAGACAAGCTGTGACCGTCTCCGGGAG
CTGCATGTGTCAGAGGTTTTCACCGTCATCACCGAAACGCGCGA
Features (pLannotate 1.2.2; 22 found; start..end, strand, type, name):
     69..572     -  misc_feature   CEN/ARS: S. cerevisiae CEN6 centromere fused to an autonomously replicating sequence
    609..713     +  promoter       AmpR promoter: bla
    714..1574    +  CDS            AmpR: β-lactamase; bla; confers resistance to ampicillin, carbenicillin, and related antibiotics
   1745..2333    +  rep_origin     ori: high-copy-number ColE1/pMB1/pBR322/pUC origin of replication
   2516..2608    +  CDS            lacI (fragment): lac repressor; lacI; The lac repressor binds to the lac operator to inhibit transcription in E. coli. This inhibition can be relieved by adding lactose or isopropyl-β-D-thiogalactopyranoside (IPTG).
   2621..2642    +  protein_bind   CAP binding site: CAP binding activates transcription in the presence of cAMP. E. coli catabolite activator protein
   2657..2687    +  promoter       lac promoter: promoter for the E. coli lac operon
   2695..2711    +  protein_bind   lac operator: The lac repressor binds to the lac operator to inhibit transcription in E. coli. This inhibition can be relieved by adding lactose or isopropyl-β-D-thiogalactopyranoside (IPTG). lac repressor encoded by lacI
   2756..2774    +  promoter       T3 promoter: promoter for bacteriophage T3 RNA polymerase
   3008..3125    +  protein_bind   UAS: upstream activating sequence mediating Gal4-dependent induction Gal4
   3373..3448    +  promoter       TPGI promoter (fragment): S. cerevisiae GAL1 promoter modified to contain two copies of the tet operator (Ellis et al., 2009)
   3495..3755    +  CDS            AGA2: AGA2_YEAST - Experimental evidence at protein level: Swiss-Prot protein existence level 1. Receptor binding subunit of the a-agglutinin heterodimer. S.cerevisiae a and alpha cells express the complementary cell surface glycoproteins a-agglutinin and alpha-agglutinin, respectively, which interact with one another to promote cellular aggregation during mating. From Saccharomyces cerevisiae (strain ATCC 204508 / S288c) (Baker's yeast).
   3936..5438    +  CDS            LAC1_TRAHI: Experimental evidence at protein level: Swiss-Prot protein existence level 1. Most probably plays an important role in lignin degradation. Cleaves the C-C and C-O bonds of some phenolic lignin model compounds (such as O- and P-quinols, aminophenols and phenylenediamine). From Trametes hirsuta (White-rot fungus) (Coriolus hirsutus).
   5448..5474    +  CDS            Myc (fragment): Myc (human c-Myc proto-oncogene) epitope tag
   5808..5826    -  promoter       T7 promoter: promoter for bacteriophage T7 RNA polymerase
   5829..5986    +  CDS            lacZα (fragment): LacZα fragment of β-galactosidase; lacZ fragment
   5990..6418    +  rep_origin     f1 ori (sequence partly withheld): f1 bacteriophage origin of replication; arrow indicates direction of (+) strand synthesis
   6446..6497    -  misc_feature   bom (fragment): basis of mobility region from pBR322
   6548..7222    -  CDS            TRP1: phosphoribosylanthranilate isomerase, required for tryptophan biosynthesis; S. cerevisiae TRP1; yeast auxotrophic marker
   7223..7370    -  promoter       TRP1 promoter: S. cerevisiae TRP1
   7508..7557    -  misc_feature   bom (fragment): basis of mobility region from pBR322
   7659..1       -  CDS            rop (fragment) (across the origin): Rop protein, which maintains plasmids at low copy number; rop
