[The description below was written by a language model from this plasmid's Addgene catalogue record and pLannotate feature annotations shown in this document.]
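Description:
Aga2p-TEVcs-LaccID-myc_pCTCON2 is a yeast surface display plasmid of about 7.7 kb built on the pCTcon2 backbone and used to present the engineered enzyme LaccID on the outside of Saccharomyces cerevisiae cells. It is a shuttle vector. In E. coli it replicates from a high-copy ColE1/pUC-type origin under ampicillin selection (AmpR, β-lactamase). In yeast it is maintained as a low-copy, stably segregating episome through a CEN6/ARS element and selected by the TRP1 auxotrophic marker with its own promoter. An f1 origin, T3 and T7 promoters, and fragments of lacI, lacZα, rop, bom and the lac promoter/operator region are also annotated; these appear to be carry-over from the cloning vector lineage rather than functional parts of the design.

The expression cassette begins with a Gal4-responsive upstream activating sequence and a GAL1-type promoter fragment, indicating galactose-inducible expression. This drives an open reading frame that starts with AGA2, the a-agglutinin subunit that pairs with cell-wall-anchored Aga1p to tether fusion partners to the yeast surface. Downstream lies a roughly 1.5 kb coding region that the annotation matches to a Trametes hirsuta laccase, corresponding to the synthetic LaccID insert, followed by a C-terminal Myc epitope tag that allows detection of displayed full-length protein. The construct name indicates a TEV protease cleavage site between Aga2p and LaccID, which would permit release of the enzyme from the cell surface, although this site is not separately annotated in the feature table. The associated work concerns directed evolution of LaccID for cell surface proximity labeling and electron microscopy, consistent with this plasmid's use in displaying the enzyme on yeast.
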