Addgene plasmid #234049: Aga2p-TEVcs-LaccID-myc_pCTCON2
Purpose: expresses LaccID on the yeast surface
Depositing lab: Alice Ting. Depositing organization: Stanford University. Publication: Directed evolution of LaccID for cell surface proximity labeling and electron microscopy. Lee SY, Roh H, Gonzalez-Perez D, Mackey MR, Hoces D, McLaughlin CN, Lin C, Adams SR, Nguyen K, Kim KY, Luginbuhl DJ, Luo L, Udeshi ND, Carr SA, Hernandez-Lopez RA, Ellisman MH, Alcalde M, Ting AY. Nat Chem Biol. 2025 Aug 1. doi: 10.1038/s41589-025-01973-6. PubMed 40751001.
Backbone
  Vector backbone: pCTcon2
  Vector type: Yeast Expression
Growth in bacteria
  Bacterial resistance: Ampicillin, 100 μg/mL
  Growth temperature: 37°C
  Growth strain: DH5alpha
  Copy number: High Copy
Gene/Insert
  Gene/Insert name: Aga2p-LaccID
  Species: Synthetic
Terms and licenses: Academic/Nonprofit Terms; Industry Terms: Not Available to Industry
Depositor comments: Please visit https://doi.org/10.1101/2024.10.29.620861 for bioRxiv preprint.
How to cite: Aga2p-TEVcs-LaccID-myc_pCTCON2 was a gift from Alice Ting (Addgene plasmid # 234049 ; http://n2t.net/addgene:234049 ; RRID:Addgene_234049)
